Addgene plasmid #194709: Tet-Inducible Human Caspase-9 Alpha C287A Mutant
Purpose: Inducible Expression of Human Caspase-9 Alpha C287A Mutant
Depositing lab: Hannah Rabinowich. Depositing organization: University of Pittsburgh (University, School of Medicine, and Cancer Institute). Publication: A Complex between Atg7 and Caspase-9: A NOVEL MECHANISM OF CROSS-REGULATION BETWEEN AUTOPHAGY AND APOPTOSIS. Han J, Hou W, Goldstein LA, Stolz DB, Watkins SC, Rabinowich H. J Biol Chem. 2014 Mar 7;289(10):6485-6497. doi: 10.1074/jbc.M113.536854. Epub 2013 Dec 20. PubMed 24362031.
Backbone
  Vector backbone: pcDNA4/TO
  Backbone manufacturer: Invitrogen
  Backbone size w/o insert (bp): 5078
  Total vector size (bp): 6311
  Vector type: Mammalian Expression
  Selectable markers: Zeocin
Growth in bacteria
  Bacterial resistance: Ampicillin, 100 μg/mL
  Growth temperature: 37°C
  Growth strain: DH5alpha
  Copy number: High Copy
Gene/Insert
  Gene/Insert name: Human Caspase-9 C287A Mutant (alt name: CASP-9; ICE-LAP6; Mch6; APAF-3)
  Species: H. sapiens (human)
  Insert size (bp): 1289
  Mutation: Changed Cysteine 287 to Alanine to eliminate protease activity
  GenBank ID: NM_001229
  Entrez Gene: CASP9 (a.k.a. APAF-3, APAF3, ICE-LAP6, MCH6, PPP1R56)
  Promoter: CMV
  Tag / fusion protein: None
  Cloning method: Restriction Enzyme; 5′ cloning site BamHI (not destroyed); 3′ cloning site XhoI (destroyed during cloning)
  Sequencing primers: 5′ CTGGAGACGCCATCCACG; 3′ TAGAAGGCACAGTCGAGG
Terms and licenses: Academic/Nonprofit Terms; Industry Terms: Not Available to Industry
How to cite: Tet-Inducible Human Caspase-9 Alpha C287A Mutant was a gift from Hannah Rabinowich (Addgene plasmid # 194709 ; http://n2t.net/addgene:194709 ; RRID:Addgene_194709)
