[The description below was written by a language model from this plasmid's Addgene catalogue record and pLannotate feature annotations shown in this document.]
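Description:
Tet-Inducible Human Caspase-9 Alpha C287A Mutant is a mammalian expression plasmid built on the Invitrogen pcDNA4/TO backbone, about 6.3 kb in total. It is maintained in E. coli through a high-copy ColE1/pUC-type origin and an ampicillin resistance gene (β-lactamase) driven by its own promoter. An f1 origin is also present. For selection in mammalian cells it carries the Sh ble gene, which confers Zeocin resistance. This gene sits downstream of tandem SV40 early and bacterial EM7 promoters and is followed by an SV40 polyadenylation signal, so the marker can be expressed in both mammalian and bacterial hosts.

The payload is the untagged human CASP9 (caspase-9 alpha) coding sequence, cloned at the BamHI and XhoI sites, with the XhoI site destroyed during cloning. Cysteine 287 is changed to alanine to eliminate protease activity. Transcription is driven by the CMV immediate-early enhancer/promoter and terminated by the bovine growth hormone poly(A) signal. Immediately downstream of the CMV promoter, the annotation picks up two short tet operator-containing fragments, labelled as partial matches to PLtetO-1, along with a short TRE3GV fragment. These correspond to the tet operator arrangement that makes the promoter regulatable. In cells that supply the Tet repressor, which this plasmid does not encode, the operators hold the CMV promoter off until tetracycline or doxycycline releases the repressor.

The stated purpose is inducible expression of this catalytically dead caspase-9. The associated publication concerns a complex between Atg7 and caspase-9 and cross-regulation between autophagy and apoptosis. This suggests the mutant is used to study functions of caspase-9 that do not depend on its proteolytic activity.
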