Features (pLannotate 1.2.2; 22 found; start..end, strand, type, name):
     28..80      -  misc_feature   bom (fragment): basis of mobility region from pBR322
    235..614     +  enhancer       CMV enhancer: human cytomegalovirus immediate early enhancer
    615..818     +  promoter       CMV promoter: human cytomegalovirus (CMV) immediate early promoter
    820..839     +  promoter       PLtetO-1 promoter (fragment): modified phage lambda PL promoter with tet operator sites (Lutz and Bujard, 1997)
    841..860     +  promoter       PLtetO-1 promoter (fragment): modified phage lambda PL promoter with tet operator sites (Lutz and Bujard, 1997)
    868..901     +  promoter       TRE3GV promoter (fragment): 3rd-generation Tet-responsive promoter that can be activated by binding of Tet-On® 3G, optimized for retroviral and lentiviral vectors
   1008..2255    +  CDS            CASP9: CASP9_HUMAN - Also known as MCH6. Experimental evidence at protein level: Swiss-Prot protein existence level 1. Isoform 2 lacks activity is an dominant-negative inhibitor of caspase-9. From Homo sapiens (Human).
   2334..2558    +  polyA_signal   bGH poly(A) signal: bovine growth hormone polyadenylation signal
   2562..2583    +  promoter       SV40 promoter (fragment): SV40 enhancer and early promoter
   2604..3032    +  rep_origin     f1 ori (sequence partly withheld): f1 bacteriophage origin of replication; arrow indicates direction of (+) strand synthesis
   3046..3375    +  promoter       SV40 promoter: SV40 enhancer and early promoter
   3423..3470    +  promoter       EM7 promoter: synthetic bacterial promoter&nbsp
   3489..3863    +  CDS            BleoR: antibiotic-binding protein; Sh ble from Streptoalloteichus hindustanus; confers resistance to bleomycin, phleomycin, and Zeocin™
   3873..3998    +  CDS            ble (fragment): BLE_KLEPN - Experimental evidence at protein level: Swiss-Prot protein existence level 1. Binding protein with a strong affinity to the bleomycin family of antibiotics. Binds to CL990; an antimitotic-antibiotic compound. From Klebsiella pneumoniae.
   3993..4114    +  polyA_signal   SV40 poly(A) signal: SV40 polyadenylation signal
   4187..4203    -  protein_bind   lac operator: The lac repressor binds to the lac operator to inhibit transcription in E. coli. This inhibition can be relieved by adding lactose or isopropyl-β-D-thiogalactopyranoside (IPTG). lac repressor encoded by lacI
   4211..4241    -  promoter       lac promoter: promoter for the E. coli lac operon
   4256..4277    -  protein_bind   CAP binding site: CAP binding activates transcription in the presence of cAMP. E. coli catabolite activator protein
   4290..4382    -  CDS            lacI (fragment): lac repressor; lacI; The lac repressor binds to the lac operator to inhibit transcription in E. coli. This inhibition can be relieved by adding lactose or isopropyl-β-D-thiogalactopyranoside (IPTG).
   4565..5153    -  rep_origin     ori: high-copy-number ColE1/pMB1/pBR322/pUC origin of replication
   5324..6184    -  CDS            AmpR: β-lactamase; bla; confers resistance to ampicillin, carbenicillin, and related antibiotics
   6185..6289    -  promoter       AmpR promoter: bla
>Addgene plasmid #194709 | Tet-Inducible Human Caspase-9 Alpha C287A Mutant | addgene full sequence | sequence record 384888 | Addgene NGS Result
GACGGATCGGGAGATCTCCCGATCCCCTATGGTGCACTCTCAGTACAATCTGCTCTGATGCCGCATAGTT
AAGCCAGTATCTGCTCCCTGCTTGTGTGTTGGAGGTCGCTGAGTAGTGCGCGAGCAAAATTTAAGCTACA
ACAAGGCAAGGCTTGACCGACAATTGCATGAAGAATCTGCTTAGGGTTAGGCGTTTTGCGCTGCTTCGCG
ATGTACGGGCCAGATATACGCGTTGACATTGATTATTGACTAGTTATTAATAGTAATCAATTACGGGGTC
ATTAGTTCATAGCCCATATATGGAGTTCCGCGTTACATAACTTACGGTAAATGGCCCGCCTGGCTGACCG
CCCAACGACCCCCGCCCATTGACGTCAATAATGACGTATGTTCCCATAGTAACGCCAATAGGGACTTTCC
ATTGACGTCAATGGGTGGAGTATTTACGGTAAACTGCCCACTTGGCAGTACATCAAGTGTATCATATGCC
AAGTACGCCCCCTATTGACGTCAATGACGGTAAATGGCCCGCCTGGCATTATGCCCAGTACATGACCTTA
TGGGACTTTCCTACTTGGCAGTACATCTACGTATTAGTCATCGCTATTACCATGGTGATGCGGTTTTGGC
AGTACATCAATGGGCGTGGATAGCGGTTTGACTCACGGGGATTTCCAAGTCTCCACCCCATTGACGTCAA
TGGGAGTTTGTTTTGGCACCAAAATCAACGGGACTTTCCAAAATGTCGTAACAACTCCGCCCCATTGACG
CAAATGGGCGGTAGGCGTGTACGGTGGGAGGTCTATATAAGCAGAGCTCTCCCTATCAGTGATAGAGATC
TCCCTATCAGTGATAGAGATCGTCGACGAGCTCGTTTAGTGAACCGTCAGATCGCCTGGAGACGCCATCC
ACGCTGTTTTGACCTCCATAGAAGACACCGGGACCGATCCAGCCTCCGGACTCTAGCGTTTAAACTTAAG
CTTGGTACCGAGCTCGGATCCCTCGCCATGGACGAAGCGGATCGGCGGCTCCTGCGGCGGTGCCGGCTGC
GGCTGGTGGAAGAGCTGCAGGTGGACCAGCTCTGGGACGCCCTGCTGAGCCGCGAGCTGTTCAGGCCCCA
TATGATCGAGGACATCCAGCGGGCAGGCTCTGGATCTCGGCGGGATCAGGCCAGGCAGCTGATCATAGAT
CTGGAGACTCGAGGGAGTCAGGCTCTTCCTTTGTTCATCTCCTGCTTAGAGGACACAGGCCAGGACATGC
TGGCTTCGTTTCTGCGAACTAACAGGCAAGCAGCAAAGTTGTCGAAGCCAACCCTAGAAAACCTTACCCC
AGTGGTGCTCAGACCAGAGATTCGCAAACCAGAGGTTCTCAGACCGGAAACACCCAGACCAGTGGACATT
GGTTCTGGAGGATTTGGTGATGTCGGTGCTCTTGAGAGTTTGAGGGGAAATGCAGATTTGGCTTACATCC
TGAGCATGGAGCCCTGTGGCCACTGCCTCATTATCAACAATGTGAACTTCTGCCGTGAGTCCGGGCTCCG
CACCCGCACTGGCTCCAACATCGACTGTGAGAAGTTGCGGCGTCGCTTCTCCTCGCTGCATTTCATGGTG
GAGGTGAAGGGCGACCTGACTGCCAAGAAAATGGTGCTGGCTTTGCTGGAGCTGGCGCAGCAGGACCACG
GTGCTCTGGACTGCTGCGTGGTGGTCATTCTCTCTCACGGCTGTCAGGCCAGCCACCTGCAGTTCCCAGG
GGCTGTCTACGGCACAGATGGATGCCCTGTGTCGGTCGAGAAGATTGTGAACATCTTCAATGGGACCAGC
TGCCCCAGCCTGGGAGGGAAGCCCAAGCTCTTTTTCATCCAGGCCGCGGGTGGGGAGCAGAAAGACCATG
GGTTTGAGGTGGCCTCCACTTCCCCTGAAGACGAGTCCCCTGGCAGTAACCCCGAGCCAGATGCCACCCC
GTTCCAGGAAGGTTTGAGGACCTTCGACCAGCTGGACGCCATATCTAGTTTGCCCACACCCAGTGACATC
TTTGTGTCCTACTCTACTTTCCCAGGTTTTGTTTCCTGGAGGGACCCCAAGAGTGGCTCCTGGTACGTTG
AGACCCTGGACGACATCTTTGAGCAGTGGGCTCACTCTGAAGACCTGCAGTCCCTCCTGCTTAGGGTCGC
TAATGCTGTTTCGGTGAAAGGGATTTATAAACAGATGCCTGGTTGCTTTAATTTCCTCCGGAAAAAACTT
TTCTTTAAAACATCATAAGGCCAGGGCCCCTCACCCTGCCTTATCTTGCAGTCGAGTCTAGAGGGCCCGT
TTAAACCCGCTGATCAGCCTCGACTGTGCCTTCTAGTTGCCAGCCATCTGTTGTTTGCCCCTCCCCCGTG
CCTTCCTTGACCCTGGAAGGTGCCACTCCCACTGTCCTTTCCTAATAAAATGAGGAAATTGCATCGCATT
GTCTGAGTAGGTGTCATTCTATTCTGGGGGGTGGGGTGGGGCAGGACAGCAAGGGGGAGGATTGGGAAGA
CAATAGCAGGCATGCTGGGGATGCGGTGGGCTCTATGGCTTCTGAGGCGGAAAGAACCAGCTGGGGCTCT
AGGGGGTATCCCC
[124 nt withheld, positions 2604-2727]
C
[91 nt withheld, positions 2729-2819]
A
[49 nt withheld, positions 2821-2869]
CCTTTGACGTTGGAGTCCACGTTCTTT
[37 nt withheld, positions 2897-2933]
ACCCTATCTCGGTCTATTCTTTTGATTTATAAGGGATTTTGCCGATTTCGGCCTATTGGTTAAAAAATGA
GCTGATTTAACAAAAATTTAACGCGAATTAATTCTGTGGAATGTGTGTCAGTTAGGGTGTGGAAAGTCCC
CAGGCTCCCCAGCAGGCAGAAGTATGCAAAGCATGCATCTCAATTAGTCAGCAACCAGGTGTGGAAAGTC
CCCAGGCTCCCCAGCAGGCAGAAGTATGCAAAGCATGCATCTCAATTAGTCAGCAACCATAGTCCCGCCC
CTAACTCCGCCCATCCCGCCCCTAACTCCGCCCAGTTCCGCCCATTCTCCGCCCCATGGCTGACTAATTT
TTTTTATTTATGCAGAGGCCGAGGCCGCCTCTGCCTCTGAGCTATTCCAGAAGTAGTGAGGAGGCTTTTT
TGGAGGCCTAGGCTTTTGCAAAAAGCTCCCGGGAGCTTGTATATCCATTTTCGGATCTGATCAGCACGTG
TTGACAATTAATCATCGGCATAGTATATCGGCATAGTATAATACGACAAGGTGAGGAACTAAACCATGGC
CAAGTTGACCAGTGCCGTTCCGGTGCTCACCGCGCGCGACGTCGCCGGAGCGGTCGAGTTCTGGACCGAC
CGGCTCGGGTTCTCCCGGGACTTCGTGGAGGACGACTTCGCCGGTGTGGTCCGGGACGACGTGACCCTGT
TCATCAGCGCGGTCCAGGACCAGGTGGTGCCGGACAACACCCTGGCCTGGGTGTGGGTGCGCGGCCTGGA
CGAGCTGTACGCCGAGTGGTCGGAGGTCGTGTCCACGAACTTCCGGGACGCCTCCGGGCCGGCCATGACC
GAGATCGGCGAGCAGCCGTGGGGGCGGGAGTTCGCCCTGCGCGACCCGGCCGGCAACTGCGTGCACTTCG
TGGCCGAGGAGCAGGACTGACACGTGCTACGAGATTTCGATTCCACCGCCGCCTTCTATGAAAGGTTGGG
CTTCGGAATCGTTTTCCGGGACGCCGGCTGGATGATCCTCCAGCGCGGGGATCTCATGCTGGAGTTCTTC
GCCCACCCCAACTTGTTTATTGCAGCTTATAATGGTTACAAATAAAGCAATAGCATCACAAATTTCACAA
ATAAAGCATTTTTTTCACTGCATTCTAGTTGTGGTTTGTCCAAACTCATCAATGTATCTTATCATGTCTG
TATACCGTCGACCTCTAGCTAGAGCTTGGCGTAATCATGGTCATAGCTGTTTCCTGTGTGAAATTGTTAT
CCGCTCACAATTCCACACAACATACGAGCCGGAAGCATAAAGTGTAAAGCCTGGGGTGCCTAATGAGTGA
GCTAACTCACATTAATTGCGTTGCGCTCACTGCCCGCTTTCCAGTCGGGAAACCTGTCGTGCCAGCTGCA
TTAATGAATCGGCCAACGCGCGGGGAGAGGCGGTTTGCGTATTGGGCGCTCTTCCGCTTCCTCGCTCACT
GACTCGCTGCGCTCGGTCGTTCGGCTGCGGCGAGCGGTATCAGCTCACTCAAAGGCGGTAATACGGTTAT
CCACAGAATCAGGGGATAACGCAGGAAAGAACATGTGAGCAAAAGGCCAGCAAAAGGCCAGGAACCGTAA
AAAGGCCGCGTTGCTGGCGTTTTTCCATAGGCTCCGCCCCCCTGACGAGCATCACAAAAATCGACGCTCA
AGTCAGAGGTGGCGAAACCCGACAGGACTATAAAGATACCAGGCGTTTCCCCCTGGAAGCTCCCTCGTGC
GCTCTCCTGTTCCGACCCTGCCGCTTACCGGATACCTGTCCGCCTTTCTCCCTTCGGGAAGCGTGGCGCT
TTCTCATAGCTCACGCTGTAGGTATCTCAGTTCGGTGTAGGTCGTTCGCTCCAAGCTGGGCTGTGTGCAC
GAACCCCCCGTTCAGCCCGACCGCTGCGCCTTATCCGGTAACTATCGTCTTGAGTCCAACCCGGTAAGAC
ACGACTTATCGCCACTGGCAGCAGCCACTGGTAACAGGATTAGCAGAGCGAGGTATGTAGGCGGTGCTAC
AGAGTTCTTGAAGTGGTGGCCTAACTACGGCTACACTAGAAGAACAGTATTTGGTATCTGCGCTCTGCTG
AAGCCAGTTACCTTCGGAAAAAGAGTTGGTAGCTCTTGATCCGGCAAACAAACCACCGCTGGTAGCGGTG
GTTTTTTTGTTTGCAAGCAGCAGATTACGCGCAGAAAAAAAGGATCTCAAGAAGATCCTTTGATCTTTTC
TACGGGGTCTGACGCTCAGTGGAACGAAAACTCACGTTAAGGGATTTTGGTCATGAGATTATCAAAAAGG
ATCTTCACCTAGATCCTTTTAAATTAAAAATGAAGTTTTAAATCAATCTAAAGTATATATGAGTAAACTT
GGTCTGACAGTTACCAATGCTTAATCAGTGAGGCACCTATCTCAGCGATCTGTCTATTTCGTTCATCCAT
AGTTGCCTGACTCCCCGTCGTGTAGATAACTACGATACGGGAGGGCTTACCATCTGGCCCCAGTGCTGCA
ATGATACCGCGAGACCCACGCTCACCGGCTCCAGATTTATCAGCAATAAACCAGCCAGCCGGAAGGGCCG
AGCGCAGAAGTGGTCCTGCAACTTTATCCGCCTCCATCCAGTCTATTAATTGTTGCCGGGAAGCTAGAGT
AAGTAGTTCGCCAGTTAATAGTTTGCGCAACGTTGTTGCCATTGCTACAGGCATCGTGGTGTCACGCTCG
TCGTTTGGTATGGCTTCATTCAGCTCCGGTTCCCAACGATCAAGGCGAGTTACATGATCCCCCATGTTGT
GCAAAAAAGCGGTTAGCTCCTTCGGTCCTCCGATCGTTGTCAGAAGTAAGTTGGCCGCAGTGTTATCACT
CATGGTTATGGCAGCACTGCATAATTCTCTTACTGTCATGCCATCCGTAAGATGCTTTTCTGTGACTGGT
GAGTACTCAACCAAGTCATTCTGAGAATAGTGTATGCGGCGACCGAGTTGCTCTTGCCCGGCGTCAATAC
GGGATAATACCGCGCCACATAGCAGAACTTTAAAAGTGCTCATCATTGGAAAACGTTCTTCGGGGCGAAA
ACTCTCAAGGATCTTACCGCTGTTGAGATCCAGTTCGATGTAACCCACTCGTGCACCCAACTGATCTTCA
GCATCTTTTACTTTCACCAGCGTTTCTGGGTGAGCAAAAACAGGAAGGCAAAATGCCGCAAAAAAGGGAA
TAAGGGCGACACGGAAATGTTGAATACTCATACTCTTCCTTTTTCAATATTATTGAAGCATTTATCAGGG
TTATTGTCTCATGAGCGGATACATATTTGAATGTATTTAGAAAAATAAACAAATAGGGGTTCCGCGCACA
TTTCCCCGAAAAGTGCCACCTGACGTC
