>Addgene plasmid #194709 | Tet-Inducible Human Caspase-9 Alpha C287A Mutant | depositor partial sequence | sequence record 377736 | Open Reading Frame for Human Caspase-9 C287A Mutant
ATCCAGCCTCCGGACTCTAGCGTTTAAACTTAAGCTTGGTACCGAGCTCGGATCCCTCGCCATGGACGAA
GCGGATCGGCGGCTCCTGCGGCGGTGCCGGCTGCGGCTGGTGGAAGAGCTGCAGGTGGACCAGCTCTGGG
ACGCCCTGCTGAGCCGCGAGCTGTTCAGGCCCCATATGATCGAGGACATCCAGCGGGCAGGCTCTGGATC
TCGGCGGGATCAGGCCAGGCAGCTGATCATAGATCTGGAGACTCGAGGGAGTCAGGCTCTTCCTTTGTTC
ATCTCCTGCTTAGAGGACACAGGCCAGGACATGCTGGCTTCGTTTCTGCGAACTAACAGGCAAGCAGCAA
AGTTGTCGAAGCCAACCCTAGAAAACCTTACCCCAGTGGTGCTCAGACCAGAGATTCGCAAACCAGAGGT
TCTCAGACCGGAAACACCCAGACCAGTGGACATTGGTTCTGGAGGATTTGGTGATGTCGGTGCTCTTGAG
AGTTTGAGGGGAAATGCAGATTTGGCTTACATCCTGAGCATGGAGCCCTGTGGCCACTGCCTCATTATCA
ACAATGTGAACTTCTGCCGTGAGTCCGGGCTCCGCACCCGCACTGGCTCCAACATCGACTGTGAGAAGTT
GCGGCGTCGCTTCTCCTCGCTGCATTTCATGGTGGAGGTGAAGGGCGACCTGACTGCCAAGAAAATGGTG
CTGGCTTTGCTGGAGCTGGCGCAGCAGGACCACGGTGCTCTGGACTGCTGCGTGGTGGTCATTCTCTCTC
ACGGCTGTCAGGCCAGCCACCTGCAGTTCCCAGGGGCTGTCTACGGCACAGATGGATGCCCTGTGTCGGT
CGAGAAGATTGTGAACATCTTCAATGGGACCAGCTGCCCCAGCCTGGGAGGGAAGCCCAAGCTCTTTTTC
ATCCAGGCCGCGGGTGGGGAGCAGAAAGACCATGGGTTTGAGGTGGCCTCCACTTCCCCTGAAGACGAGT
CCCCTGGCAGTAACCCCGAGCCAGATGCCACCCCGTTCCAGGAAGGTTTGAGGACCTTCGACCAGCTGGA
CGCCATATCTAGTTTGCCCACACCCAGTGACATCTTTGTGTCCTACTCTACTTTCCCAGGTTTTGTTTCC
TGGAGGGACCCCAAGAGTGGCTCCTGGTACGTTGAGACCCTGGACGACATCTTTGAGCAGTGGGCTCACT
CTGAAGACCTGCAGTCCCTCCTGCTTAGGGTCGCTAATGCTGTTTCGGTGAAAGGGATTTATAAACAGAT
GCCTGGTTGCTTTAATTTCCTCCGGAAAAAACTTTTCTTTAAAACATCATAAGGCCAGGGCCCCTCACCC
TGCCTTATCTTGCAGTCGAGTCTAGAGGGCCCGTTTAAACCCGCTGATCAGCCTCGACTGTGCCTTCTAG
TTGCCAGCC
